Addgene plasmid #223321: pX330-U6-(negative selection module)-Chimeric_BB-CBh-hSpCas9
Purpose: It contains a ccdB-CMr negative selection module flanked by BpiI (BbsI) sites that allows excluding clones without correct insertion of sgRNA. Human codon optimized Cas9 expressing plasmid.
Depositing lab: Jonathan Arias. Depositing organization: Vilnius University. Publication: Generation of a genetically encoded voltage indicator MARINA reporter human iPS cell line using Cas9 (VULSCi002-A-2). Petruskeviciute A, Simuliunaite U, Polanco CM, Rojas B, Kuras S, Valatkaite-Rakstiene B, Norvilas R, Vijaya AK, Munoz P, Neniskyte U, Jakubauskas A, Burokas A, Nalvarte I, Inzunza J, Naumovas D, Stoskus M, Griskevicius L, Baltriukiene D, Arias J. Stem Cell Res. 2024 Dec 12;82:103628. doi: 10.1016/j.scr.2024.103628. PubMed 39721357.
Backbone
  Vector backbone: pX330_42230
  Vector type: Mammalian Expression, CRISPR, Synthetic Biology
Growth in bacteria
  Bacterial resistance: Chloramphenicol and Ampicillin, 25 & 100 μg/mL
  Growth temperature: 37°C
  Growth strain: ccdB Survival
  Copy number: High Copy
Gene/Insert 1
  Gene/Insert name: SpCas9 codon optimized for human
  Species: H. sapiens (human), Synthetic
  Insert size (bp): 4125
  Entrez Gene: cas9 (a.k.a. SD90_RS03825, SD90_03830)
  Promoter: CBh
  Cloning method: Other
  Sequencing primers: 5′ ccdB-fw
Gene/Insert 2
  Gene/Insert name: chloramphenicol resistance protein
  Species: Synthetic
  Insert size (bp): 681
  GenBank ID: ABO28845.1
  Cloning method: Gibson Cloning
  Sequencing primers: 5′ hU6-F
Gene/Insert 3
  Gene/Insert name: CcdB
  Species: Synthetic
  Insert size (bp): 306
  GenBank ID: ABO28846.1
  Cloning method: Gibson Cloning
  Sequencing primers: 5′ hU6-F
Resource information
  A portion of this plasmid was derived from a plasmid made by: Expression vector from Cong et al. 10.1126/science.1231143 that carries the chloramphenicol resistance protein ABO28845.1 and the negative selection marker ccdB ABO28846.1 for efficient cloning of sgRNA targeting sequences.
Terms and licenses: Academic/Nonprofit Terms; Industry Terms: Not Available to Industry
Depositor comments: Expression vector from Cong et al. 10.1126/science.1231143 that carries the chloramphenicol resistance protein ABO28845.1 and the negative selection marker ccdB ABO28846.1 for efficient cloning of sgRNA targeting sequences.
How to cite: pX330-U6-(negative selection module)-Chimeric_BB-CBh-hSpCas9 was a gift from Jonathan Arias (Addgene plasmid # 223321 ; http://n2t.net/addgene:223321 ; RRID:Addgene_223321)
