[The description below was written by a language model from this plasmid's Addgene catalogue record and pLannotate feature annotations shown in this document.]
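Description:
pX330-U6-(negative selection module)-Chimeric_BB-CBh-hSpCas9 is a 9.9 kb mammalian CRISPR expression plasmid derived from the pX330 backbone. It delivers both a single guide RNA and human codon-optimized Streptococcus pyogenes Cas9 from one vector. It replicates in E. coli from a high-copy ColE1/pUC-type origin and carries an ampicillin resistance gene, along with an f1 phage origin. A single AAV2 inverted terminal repeat lies downstream of the Cas9 cassette. With only one ITR annotated, the record gives no indication that the plasmid is meant for AAV packaging.

The distinguishing feature is the guide cloning site. Between the human U6 RNA polymerase III promoter and the S. pyogenes gRNA scaffold sits a stuffer flanked by BpiI (BbsI) sites. This stuffer contains a chloramphenicol acetyltransferase gene with bacterial promoter elements, a ccdA fragment and the full ccdB gene, which encodes a toxin that poisons DNA gyrase. The parental plasmid therefore has to be maintained in a ccdB-tolerant strain under chloramphenicol plus ampicillin selection. When a targeting oligo duplex replaces the module and the product is transformed into a standard E. coli strain, clones retaining the uncut or religated stuffer are killed, which enriches for correct sgRNA insertions.

Cas9 is expressed from the CBh promoter, made up of a CMV enhancer, the chicken β-actin promoter and a hybrid intron. It carries a C-terminal nucleoplasmin nuclear localization signal and ends at a bGH polyadenylation signal. The associated publication used Cas9 to generate a reporter knock-in human iPS cell line, consistent with use for genome editing in mammalian cells.
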