Features (pLannotate 1.2.2; 23 found; start..end, strand, type, name):
      1..241     +  promoter       U6 promoter: RNA polymerase III promoter for human U6 snRNA
    267..297     +  promoter       lac UV5 promoter: E. coli lac promoter with an "up" mutation
    321..350     +  promoter       cat promoter (fragment): promoter of the E. coli cat gene encoding chloramphenicol acetyltransferase
    351..1031    +  CDS            CmR: chloramphenicol acetyltransferase confers resistance to chloramphenicol
   1188..1346    +  CDS            ccdA (fragment): CCDA_ECO57 - Also known as H, letA. Experimental evidence at protein level: Swiss-Prot protein existence level 1. Antitoxin component of a type II toxin-antitoxin (TA) system which inhibits the post-segregational killing (PSK) of plasmid-free cells, also referred to as a plasmid addiction system. Binds to and blocks the activity of CcdB; will also remove bound CcdB protein from the CcdB-GyrA complex by forming a CcdA-CcdB complex, a process termed rejuvenation. Functions as a transcriptional corepressor for the ccdAB operon, repression also requires CcdB (By similarity). From Escherichia coli
   1351..1656    +  CDS            ccdB: CcdB, a bacterial toxin that poisons DNA gyrase; ccdB; Plasmids containing the ccdB gene cannot be propagated in standard E. coli strains.
   1704..1779    +  misc_RNA       gRNA scaffold: guide RNA scaffold for the Streptococcus pyogenes CRISPR/Cas9 system
   1786..1829    +  misc_RNA       gRNA scaffold (fragment): guide RNA scaffold for the Streptococcus pyogenes CRISPR/Cas9 system
   1876..2161    +  enhancer       CMV enhancer: human cytomegalovirus immediate early enhancer; contains an 18-bp deletion relative to the standard CMV enhancer
   2163..2439    +  promoter       chicken β-actin promoter: No description available
   2440..2667    +  intron         hybrid intron: hybrid between chicken β-actin (CBA) and minute virus of mice (MMV) introns (Gray et al., 2011)
   2805..4406    +  CDS            Cas9(N): N-terminal portion of Streptococcus pyogenes Cas9 (Zetsche et al., 2015)
   4407..6905    +  CDS            Cas9(C): C-terminal portion of Streptococcus pyogenes Cas9 (Zetsche et al., 2015)
   6906..6953    +  CDS            nucleoplasmin NLS: bipartite nuclear localization signal from nucleoplasmin
   6987..7098    +  polyA_signal   bGH poly(A) signal: bovine growth hormone polyadenylation signal
   7203..7343    +  repeat_region  AAV2 ITR: inverted terminal repeat of adeno-associated virus serotype 2 inverted
   7348..7399    -  misc_feature   bom (fragment): basis of mobility region from pBR322
   7418..7873    +  rep_origin     f1 ori (sequence partly withheld): f1 bacteriophage origin of replication; arrow indicates direction of (+) strand synthesis
   7874..7923    -  misc_feature   bom (fragment): basis of mobility region from pBR322
   8025..8060    -  CDS            rop (fragment): Rop protein, which maintains plasmids at low copy number; rop
   8155..8259    +  promoter       AmpR promoter: bla
   8260..9120    +  CDS            AmpR: β-lactamase; bla; confers resistance to ampicillin, carbenicillin, and related antibiotics
   9291..9879    +  rep_origin     ori: high-copy-number ColE1/pMB1/pBR322/pUC origin of replication
>Addgene plasmid #223321 | pX330-U6-(negative selection module)-Chimeric_BB-CBh-hSpCas9 | addgene full sequence | sequence record 447743 | Addgene NGS Result
GAGGGCCTATTTCCCATGATTCCTTCATATTTGCATATACGATACAAGGCTGTTAGAGAGATAATTGGAA
TTAATTTGACTGTAAACACAAAGATATTAGTACAAAATACGTGACGTAGAAAGTAATAATTTCTTGGGTA
GTTTGCAGTTTTAAAATTATGTTTTAAAATGGACTATCATATGCTTACCGTAACTTGAAAGTATTTCGAT
TTCTTGGCTTTATATATCTTGTGGAAAGGACGAAACACCGGGTCTTCGCCCCAGGCTTTACACTTTATGC
TTCCGGCTCGTATAATGTGTGGATTTTGAGTTAGGATCCGTCGAGATTTTCAGGAGCTAAGGAAGCTAAA
ATGGAGAAAAAAATCACTGGATATACCACCGTTGATATATCCCAATGGCATCGTAAAGAACATTTTGAGG
CATTTCAGTCAGTTGCTCAATGTACCTATAACCAGACCGTTCAGCTGGATATTACGGCCTTTTTAAAGAC
CGTAAAGAAAAATAAGCACAAGTTTTATCCGGCCTTTATTCACATTCTTGCCCGCCTGATGAATGCTCAT
CCGGAATTCCGTATGGCAATGAAAGACGGTGAGCTGGTGATATGGGATAGTGTTCACCCTTGTTACACCG
TTTTCCATGAGCAAACTGAAACGTTTTCATCGCTCTGGAGTGAATACCACGACGATTTCCGGCAGTTTCT
ACACATATATTCGCAAGATGTGGCGTGTTACGGTGAAAACCTGGCCTATTTCCCTAAAGGGTTTATTGAG
AATATGTTTTTCGTCTCAGCCAATCCCTGGGTGAGTTTCACCAGTTTTGATTTAAACGTGGCCAATATGG
ACAACTTCTTCGCCCCCGTTTTCACCATGGGCAAATATTATACGCAAGGCGACAAGGTGCTGATGCCGCT
GGCGATTCAGGTTCATCATGCCGTTTGTGATGGCTTCCATGTCGGCAGAATGCTTAATGAATTACAACAG
TACTGCGATGAGTGGCAGGCGGGGCGTAATCTAGAGGATCCGGCTTACTAAAAGCCAGATAACAGTATGC
GTATTTGCGCGCTGATTTTTGCGGTATAAGAATATATACTGATATGTATACCCGAAGTATGTCAAAAAGA
GGTATGCTATGAAGCAGCGTATTACAGTGACAGTTGACAGCGACAGCTATCAGTTGCTCAAGGCATATAT
GATGTCAATATCTCCGGTCTGGTAAGCACAACCATGCAGAATGAAGCCCGTCGTCTGCGTGCCGAACGCT
GGAAAGCGGAAAATCAGGAAGGGATGGCTGAGGTCGCCCGGTTTATTGAAATGAACGGCTCTTTTGCTGA
CGAGAACAGGGGCTGGTGAAATGCAGTTTAAGGTTTACACCTATAAAAGAGAGAGCCGTTATCGTCTGTT
TGTGGATGTACAGAGTGATATTATTGACACGCCCGGGCGACGGATGGTGATCCCCCTGGCCAGTGCACGT
CTGCTGTCAGATAAAGTCCCCCGTGAACTTTACCCGGTGGTGCATATCGGGGATGAAAGCTGGCGCATGA
TGACCACCGATATGGCCAGTGTGCCGGTCTCCGTTATCGGGGAAGAAGTGGCTGATCTCAGCCACCGCGA
AAATGACATCAAAAACGCCATTAACCTGATGTTCTGGGGAATATAAATGTCAGGCTCCCTTATACACAGC
CAGTCTGCAGGTCGAGAAGACCTGTTTTAGAGCTAGAAATAGCAAGTTAAAATAAGGCTAGTCCGTTATC
AACTTGAAAAAGTGGCACCGAGTCGGTGCTTTTTTGTTTTAGAGCTAGAAATAGCAAGTTAAAATAAGGC
TAGTCCGTTTTTAGCGCGTGCGCCAATTCTGCAGACAAATGGCTCTAGAGGTACCCGTTACATAACTTAC
GGTAAATGGCCCGCCTGGCTGACCGCCCAACGACCCCCGCCCATTGACGTCAATAGTAACGCCAATAGGG
ACTTTCCATTGACGTCAATGGGTGGAGTATTTACGGTAAACTGCCCACTTGGCAGTACATCAAGTGTATC
ATATGCCAAGTACGCCCCCTATTGACGTCAATGACGGTAAATGGCCCGCCTGGCATTGTGCCCAGTACAT
GACCTTATGGGACTTTCCTACTTGGCAGTACATCTACGTATTAGTCATCGCTATTACCATGGTCGAGGTG
AGCCCCACGTTCTGCTTCACTCTCCCCATCTCCCCCCCCTCCCCACCCCCAATTTTGTATTTATTTATTT
TTTAATTATTTTGTGCAGCGATGGGGGCGGGGGGGGGGGGGGGSGCGCGCCAGGGGGGGGGGGGGGGGGS
GAGGGGSGGGGSGGGGSGAGGSGGAGAGGTGCGGCGGCAGCCAATCAGAGCGGCGCGCTCCGAAAGTTTC
CTTTTATGGCGAGGCGGCGGCGGCGGCGGCCCTATAAAAAGCGAAGCGCGCGGCGGGCGGGAGTCGCTGC
GCGCTGCCTTCGCCCCGTGCCCCGCTCCGCCGCCGCCTCGCGCCGCCCGCCCCGGCTCTGACTGACCGCG
TTACTCCCACAGGTGAGCGGGCGGGACGGCCCTTCTCCTCCGGGCTGTAATTAGCTGAGCAAGAGGTAAG
GGTTTAAGGGATGGTTGGTTGGTGGGGTATTAATGTTTAATTACCTGGAGCACCTGCCTGAAATCACTTT
TTTTCAGGTTGGACCGGTGCCACCATGGACTATAAGGACCACGACGGAGACTACAAGGATCATGATATTG
ATTACAAAGACGATGACGATAAGATGGCCCCAAAGAAGAAGCGGAAGGTCGGTATCCACGGAGTCCCAGC
AGCCGACAAGAAGTACAGCATCGGCCTGGACATCGGCACCAACTCTGTGGGCTGGGCCGTGATCACCGAC
GAGTACAAGGTGCCCAGCAAGAAATTCAAGGTGCTGGGCAACACCGACCGGCACAGCATCAAGAAGAACC
TGATCGGAGCCCTGCTGTTCGACAGCGGCGAAACAGCCGAGGCCACCCGGCTGAAGAGAACCGCCAGAAG
AAGATACACCAGACGGAAGAACCGGATCTGCTATCTGCAAGAGATCTTCAGCAACGAGATGGCCAAGGTG
GACGACAGCTTCTTCCACAGACTGGAAGAGTCCTTCCTGGTGGAAGAGGATAAGAAGCACGAGCGGCACC
CCATCTTCGGCAACATCGTGGACGAGGTGGCCTACCACGAGAAGTACCCCACCATCTACCACCTGAGAAA
GAAACTGGTGGACAGCACCGACAAGGCCGACCTGCGGCTGATCTATCTGGCCCTGGCCCACATGATCAAG
TTCCGGGGCCACTTCCTGATCGAGGGCGACCTGAACCCCGACAACAGCGACGTGGACAAGCTGTTCATCC
AGCTGGTGCAGACCTACAACCAGCTGTTCGAGGAAAACCCCATCAACGCCAGCGGCGTGGACGCCAAGGC
CATCCTGTCTGCCAGACTGAGCAAGAGCAGACGGCTGGAAAATCTGATCGCCCAGCTGCCCGGCGAGAAG
AAGAATGGCCTGTTCGGAAACCTGATTGCCCTGAGCCTGGGCCTGACCCCCAACTTCAAGAGCAACTTCG
ACCTGGCCGAGGATGCCAAACTGCAGCTGAGCAAGGACACCTACGACGACGACCTGGACAACCTGCTGGC
CCAGATCGGCGACCAGTACGCCGACCTGTTTCTGGCCGCCAAGAACCTGTCCGACGCCATCCTGCTGAGC
GACATCCTGAGAGTGAACACCGAGATCACCAAGGCCCCCCTGAGCGCCTCTATGATCAAGAGATACGACG
AGCACCACCAGGACCTGACCCTGCTGAAAGCTCTCGTGCGGCAGCAGCTGCCTGAGAAGTACAAAGAGAT
TTTCTTCGACCAGAGCAAGAACGGCTACGCCGGCTACATTGACGGCGGAGCCAGCCAGGAAGAGTTCTAC
AAGTTCATCAAGCCCATCCTGGAAAAGATGGACGGCACCGAGGAACTGCTCGTGAAGCTGAACAGAGAGG
ACCTGCTGCGGAAGCAGCGGACCTTCGACAACGGCAGCATCCCCCACCAGATCCACCTGGGAGAGCTGCA
CGCCATTCTGCGGCGGCAGGAAGATTTTTACCCATTCCTGAAGGACAACCGGGAAAAGATCGAGAAGATC
CTGACCTTCCGCATCCCCTACTACGTGGGCCCTCTGGCCAGGGGAAACAGCAGATTCGCCTGGATGACCA
GAAAGAGCGAGGAAACCATCACCCCCTGGAACTTCGAGGAAGTGGTGGACAAGGGCGCTTCCGCCCAGAG
CTTCATCGAGCGGATGACCAACTTCGATAAGAACCTGCCCAACGAGAAGGTGCTGCCCAAGCACAGCCTG
CTGTACGAGTACTTCACCGTGTATAACGAGCTGACCAAAGTGAAATACGTGACCGAGGGAATGAGAAAGC
CCGCCTTCCTGAGCGGCGAGCAGAAAAAGGCCATCGTGGACCTGCTGTTCAAGACCAACCGGAAAGTGAC
CGTGAAGCAGCTGAAAGAGGACTACTTCAAGAAAATCGAGTGCTTCGACTCCGTGGAAATCTCCGGCGTG
GAAGATCGGTTCAACGCCTCCCTGGGCACATACCACGATCTGCTGAAAATTATCAAGGACAAGGACTTCC
TGGACAATGAGGAAAACGAGGACATTCTGGAAGATATCGTGCTGACCCTGACACTGTTTGAGGACAGAGA
GATGATCGAGGAACGGCTGAAAACCTATGCCCACCTGTTCGACGACAAAGTGATGAAGCAGCTGAAGCGG
CGGAGATACACCGGCTGGGGCAGGCTGAGCCGGAAGCTGATCAACGGCATCCGGGACAAGCAGTCCGGCA
AGACAATCCTGGATTTCCTGAAGTCCGACGGCTTCGCCAACAGAAACTTCATGCAGCTGATCCACGACGA
CAGCCTGACCTTTAAAGAGGACATCCAGAAAGCCCAGGTGTCCGGCCAGGGCGATAGCCTGCACGAGCAC
ATTGCCAATCTGGCCGGCAGCCCCGCCATTAAGAAGGGCATCCTGCAGACAGTGAAGGTGGTGGACGAGC
TCGTGAAAGTGATGGGCCGGCACAAGCCCGAGAACATCGTGATCGAAATGGCCAGAGAGAACCAGACCAC
CCAGAAGGGACAGAAGAACAGCCGCGAGAGAATGAAGCGGATCGAAGAGGGCATCAAAGAGCTGGGCAGC
CAGATCCTGAAAGAACACCCCGTGGAAAACACCCAGCTGCAGAACGAGAAGCTGTACCTGTACTACCTGC
AGAATGGGCGGGATATGTACGTGGACCAGGAACTGGACATCAACCGGCTGTCCGACTACGATGTGGACCA
TATCGTGCCTCAGAGCTTTCTGAAGGACGACTCCATCGACAACAAGGTGCTGACCAGAAGCGACAAGAAC
CGGGGCAAGAGCGACAACGTGCCCTCCGAAGAGGTCGTGAAGAAGATGAAGAACTACTGGCGGCAGCTGC
TGAACGCCAAGCTGATTACCCAGAGAAAGTTCGACAATCTGACCAAGGCCGAGAGAGGCGGCCTGAGCGA
ACTGGATAAGGCCGGCTTCATCAAGAGACAGCTGGTGGAAACCCGGCAGATCACAAAGCACGTGGCACAG
ATCCTGGACTCCCGGATGAACACTAAGTACGACGAGAATGACAAGCTGATCCGGGAAGTGAAAGTGATCA
CCCTGAAGTCCAAGCTGGTGTCCGATTTCCGGAAGGATTTCCAGTTTTACAAAGTGCGCGAGATCAACAA
CTACCACCACGCCCACGACGCCTACCTGAACGCCGTCGTGGGAACCGCCCTGATCAAAAAGTACCCTAAG
CTGGAAAGCGAGTTCGTGTACGGCGACTACAAGGTGTACGACGTGCGGAAGATGATCGCCAAGAGCGAGC
AGGAAATCGGCAAGGCTACCGCCAAGTACTTCTTCTACAGCAACATCATGAACTTTTTCAAGACCGAGAT
TACCCTGGCCAACGGCGAGATCCGGAAGCGGCCTCTGATCGAGACAAACGGCGAAACCGGGGAGATCGTG
TGGGATAAGGGCCGGGATTTTGCCACCGTGCGGAAAGTGCTGAGCATGCCCCAAGTGAATATCGTGAAAA
AGACCGAGGTGCAGACAGGCGGCTTCAGCAAAGAGTCTATCCTGCCCAAGAGGAACAGCGATAAGCTGAT
CGCCAGAAAGAAGGACTGGGACCCTAAGAAGTACGGCGGCTTCGACAGCCCCACCGTGGCCTATTCTGTG
CTGGTGGTGGCCAAAGTGGAAAAGGGCAAGTCCAAGAAACTGAAGAGTGTGAAAGAGCTGCTGGGGATCA
CCATCATGGAAAGAAGCAGCTTCGAGAAGAATCCCATCGACTTTCTGGAAGCCAAGGGCTACAAAGAAGT
GAAAAAGGACCTGATCATCAAGCTGCCTAAGTACTCCCTGTTCGAGCTGGAAAACGGCCGGAAGAGAATG
CTGGCCTCTGCCGGCGAACTGCAGAAGGGAAACGAACTGGCCCTGCCCTCCAAATATGTGAACTTCCTGT
ACCTGGCCAGCCACTATGAGAAGCTGAAGGGCTCCCCCGAGGATAATGAGCAGAAACAGCTGTTTGTGGA
ACAGCACAAGCACTACCTGGACGAGATCATCGAGCAGATCAGCGAGTTCTCCAAGAGAGTGATCCTGGCC
GACGCTAATCTGGACAAAGTGCTGTCCGCCTACAACAAGCACCGGGATAAGCCCATCAGAGAGCAGGCCG
AGAATATCATCCACCTGTTTACCCTGACCAATCTGGGAGCCCCTGCCGCCTTCAAGTACTTTGACACCAC
CATCGACCGGAAGAGGTACACCAGCACCAAAGAGGTGCTGGACGCCACCCTGATCCACCAGAGCATCACC
GGCCTGTACGAGACACGGATCGACCTGTCTCAGCTGGGAGGCGACAAAAGGCCGGCGGCCACGAAAAAGG
CCGGCCAGGCAAAAAAGAAAAAGTAAGAATTCCTAGAGCTCGCTGATCAGCCTCGACTGTGCCTTCTAGT
TGCCAGCCATCTGTTGTTTGCCCCTCCCCCGTGCCTTCCTTGACCCTGGAAGGTGCCACTCCCACTGTCC
TTTCCTAATAAAATGAGGAAATTGCATCGCATTGTCTGAGTAGGTGTCATTCTATTCTGGGGGGTGGGGT
GGGGCAGGACAGCAAGGGGGAGGATTGGGAAGAGAATAGCAGGCATGCTGGGGAGCGGCCGCAGGAACCC
CTAGTGATGGAGTTGGCCACTCCCTCTCTGCGCGCTCGCTCGCTCACTGAGGCCGGGCGACCAAAGGTCG
CCCGACGCCCGGGCTTTGCCCGGGCGGCCTCAGTGAGCGAGCGAGCGCGCAGCTGCCTGCAGGGGCGCCT
GATGCGGTATTTTCTCCTTACGCATCTGTGCGGTATTTCACACCGCATA
[95 nt withheld, positions 7400-7494]
T
[46 nt withheld, positions 7496-7541]
C
[141 nt withheld, positions 7543-7683]
CCTTTGACGTTGGAGTCCACGTTCTTT
[37 nt withheld, positions 7711-7747]
ACTCTATCTCGGGCTATTCTTTTGATTTATAAGGGATTTTGCCGATTTCGGTCTATTGGTTAAAAAATGA
GCTGATTTAACAAAAATTTAACGCGAATTTTAACAAAATATTAACGTTTACAATTTTATGGTGCACTCTC
AGTACAATCTGCTCTGATGCCGCATAGTTAAGCCAGCCCCGACACCCGCCAACACCCGCTGACGCGCCCT
GACGGGCTTGTCTGCTCCCGGCATCCGCTTACAGACAAGCTGTGACCGTCTCCGGGAGCTGCATGTGTCA
GAGGTTTTCACCGTCATCACCGAAACGCGCGAGACGAAAGGGCCTCGTGATACGCCTATTTTTATAGGTT
AATGTCATGATAATAATGGTTTCTTAGACGTCAGGTGGCACTTTTCGGGGAAATGTGCGCGGAACCCCTA
TTTGTTTATTTTTCTAAATACATTCAAATATGTATCCGCTCATGAGACAATAACCCTGATAAATGCTTCA
ATAATATTGAAAAAGGAAGAGTATGAGTATTCAACATTTCCGTGTCGCCCTTATTCCCTTTTTTGCGGCA
TTTTGCCTTCCTGTTTTTGCTCACCCAGAAACGCTGGTGAAAGTAAAAGATGCTGAAGATCAGTTGGGTG
CACGAGTGGGTTACATCGAACTGGATCTCAACAGCGGTAAGATCCTTGAGAGTTTTCGCCCCGAAGAACG
TTTTCCAATGATGAGCACTTTTAAAGTTCTGCTATGTGGCGCGGTATTATCCCGTATTGACGCCGGGCAA
GAGCAACTCGGTCGCCGCATACACTATTCTCAGAATGACTTGGTTGAGTACTCACCAGTCACAGAAAAGC
ATCTTACGGATGGCATGACAGTAAGAGAATTATGCAGTGCTGCCATAACCATGAGTGATAACACTGCGGC
CAACTTACTTCTGACAACGATCGGAGGACCGAAGGAGCTAACCGCTTTTTTGCACAACATGGGGGATCAT
GTAACTCGCCTTGATCGTTGGGAACCGGAGCTGAATGAAGCCATACCAAACGACGAGCGTGACACCACGA
TGCCTGTAGCAATGGCAACAACGTTGCGCAAACTATTAACTGGCGAACTACTTACTCTAGCTTCCCGGCA
ACAATTAATAGACTGGATGGAGGCGGATAAAGTTGCAGGACCACTTCTGCGCTCGGCCCTTCCGGCTGGC
TGGTTTATTGCTGATAAATCTGGAGCCGGTGAGCGTGGAAGCCGCGGTATCATTGCAGCACTGGGGCCAG
ATGGTAAGCCCTCCCGTATCGTAGTTATCTACACGACGGGGAGTCAGGCAACTATGGATGAACGAAATAG
ACAGATCGCTGAGATAGGTGCCTCACTGATTAAGCATTGGTAACTGTCAGACCAAGTTTACTCATATATA
CTTTAGATTGATTTAAAACTTCATTTTTAATTTAAAAGGATCTAGGTGAAGATCCTTTTTGATAATCTCA
TGACCAAAATCCCTTAACGTGAGTTTTCGTTCCACTGAGCGTCAGACCCCGTAGAAAAGATCAAAGGATC
TTCTTGAGATCCTTTTTTTCTGCGCGTAATCTGCTGCTTGCAAACAAAAAAACCACCGCTACCAGCGGTG
GTTTGTTTGCCGGATCAAGAGCTACCAACTCTTTTTCCGAAGGTAACTGGCTTCAGCAGAGCGCAGATAC
CAAATACTGTTCTTCTAGTGTAGCCGTAGTTAGGCCACCACTTCAAGAACTCTGTAGCACCGCCTACATA
CCTCGCTCTGCTAATCCTGTTACCAGTGGCTGCTGCCAGTGGCGATAAGTCGTGTCTTACCGGGTTGGAC
TCAAGACGATAGTTACCGGATAAGGCGCAGCGGTCGGGCTGAACGGGGGGTTCGTGCACACAGCCCAGCT
TGGAGCGAACGACCTACACCGAACTGAGATACCTACAGCGTGAGCTATGAGAAAGCGCCACGCTTCCCGA
AGGGAGAAAGGCGGACAGGTATCCGGTAAGCGGCAGGGTCGGAACAGGAGAGCGCACGAGGGAGCTTCCA
GGGGGAAACGCCTGGTATCTTTATAGTCCTGTCGGGTTTCGCCACCTCTGACTTGAGCGTCGATTTTTGT
GATGCTCGTCAGGGGGGCGGAGCCTATGGAAAAACGCCAGCAACGCGGCCTTTTTACGGTTCCTGGCCTT
TTGCTGGCCTTTTGCTCACATGT
